>Addgene plasmid #120171 | Strep-KIFC1*-HA | depositor full sequence | sequence record 227830 | Strep-KIFC1*-HA sequence 6175 bps
TACGCTTGATCCGGCTACCTGCCCATTCGACCACCAAGCGAAACATCGCATCGAGCGAGCACGTACTCGG
ATGGAAGCCGGTCTTGTCGATCAGGATGATCTGGACGAAGAGCATCAGGGGCTCGCGCCAGCCGAACTGT
TCGCCAGGCTCAAGGCGAGCATGCCCGACGGCGAGGATCTCGTCGTGACCCATGGCGATGCCTGCTTGCC
GAATATCATGGTGGAAAATGGCCGCTTTTCTGGATTCATCGACTGTGGCCGGCTGGGTGTGGCGGACCGC
TATCAGGACATAGCGTTGGCTACCCGTGATATTGCTGAAGAGCTTGGCGGCGAATGGGCTGACCGCTTCC
TCGTGCTTTACGGTATCGCCGCTCCCGATTCGCAGCGCATCGCCTTCTATCGCCTTCTTGACGAGTTCTT
CTGAGCGGGACTCTGGGGTTCGAAATGACCGACCAAGCGACGCCCAACCTGCCATCACGAGATTTCGATT
CCACCGCCGCCTTCTATGAAAGGTTGGGCTTCGGAATCGTTTTCCGGGACGCCGGCTGGATGATCCTCCA
GCGCGGGGATCTCATGCTGGAGTTCTTCGCCCACCCTAGGGGGAGGCTAACTGAAACACGGAAGGAGACA
ATACCGGAAGGAACCCGCGCTATGACGGCAATAAAAAGACAGAATAAAACGCACGGTGTTGGGTCGTTTG
TTCATAAACGCGGGGTTCGGTCCCAGGGCTGGCACTCTGTCGATACCCCACCGAGACCCCATTGGGGCCA
ATACGCCCGCGTTTCTTCCTTTTCCCCACCCCACCCCCCAAGTTCGGGTGAAGGCCCAGGGCTCGCAGCC
AACGTCGGGGCGGCAGGCCCTGCCATAGCCTCAGGTTACTCATATATACTTTAGATTGATTTAAAACTTC
ATTTTTAATTTAAAAGGATCTAGGTGAAGATCCTTTTTGATAATCTCATGACCAAAATCCCTTAACGTGA
GTTTTCGTTCCACTGAGCGTCAGACCCCGTAGAAAAGATCAAAGGATCTTCTTGAGATCCTTTTTTTCTG
CGCGTAATCTGCTGCTTGCAAACAAAAAAACCACCGCTACCAGCGGTGGTTTGTTTGCCGGATCAAGAGC
TACCAACTCTTTTTCCGAAGGTAACTGGCTTCAGCAGAGCGCAGATACCAAATACTGTTCTTCTAGTGTA
GCCGTAGTTAGGCCACCACTTCAAGAACTCTGTAGCACCGCCTACATACCTCGCTCTGCTAATCCTGTTA
CCAGTGGCTGCTGCCAGTGGCGATAAGTCGTGTCTTACCGGGTTGGACTCAAGACGATAGTTACCGGATA
AGGCGCAGCGGTCGGGCTGAACGGGGGGTTCGTGCACACAGCCCAGCTTGGAGCGAACGACCTACACCGA
ACTGAGATACCTACAGCGTGAGCTATGAGAAAGCGCCACGCTTCCCGAAGGGAGAAAGGCGGACAGGTAT
CCGGTAAGCGGCAGGGTCGGAACAGGAGAGCGCACGAGGGAGCTTCCAGGGGGAAACGCCTGGTATCTTT
ATAGTCCTGTCGGGTTTCGCCACCTCTGACTTGAGCGTCGATTTTTGTGATGCTCGTCAGGGGGGCGGAG
CCTATGGAAAAACGCCAGCAACGCGGCCTTTTTACGGTTCCTGGCCTTTTGCTGGCCTTTTGCTCACATG
TTCTTTCCTGCGTTATCCCCTGATTCTGTGGATAACCGTATTACCGCCATGCATTAGTTATTAATAGTAA
TCAATTACGGGGTCATTAGTTCATAGCCCATATATGGAGTTCCGCGTTACATAACTTACGGTAAATGGCC
CGCCTGGCTGACCGCCCAACGACCCCCGCCCATTGACGTCAATAATGACGTATGTTCCCATAGTAACGCC
AATAGGGACTTTCCATTGACGTCAATGGGTGGAGTATTTACGGTAAACTGCCCACTTGGCAGTACATCAA
GTGTATCATATGCCAAGTACGCCCCCTATTGACGTCAATGACGGTAAATGGCCCGCCTGGCATTATGCCC
AGTACATGACCTTATGGGACTTTCCTACTTGGCAGTACATCTACGTATTAGTCATCGCTATTACCATGGT
GATGCGGTTTTGGCAGTACATCAATGGGCGTGGATAGCGGTTTGACTCACGGGGATTTCCAAGTCTCCAC
CCCATTGACGTCAATGGGAGTTTGTTTTGGCACCAAAATCAACGGGACTTTCCAAAATGTCGTAACAACT
CCGCCCCATTGACGCAAATGGGCGGTAGGCGTGTACGGTGGGAGGTCTATATAAGCAGAGCTGGTTTAGT
GAACCGTCAGATCCGCTAGCGCTACCGGACTCAGATCTCGAGCTCAATGGACCCTAGCAAAGACTCAAAA
GCTCAGGTGTCCGCTGCCGAGGCTGGCATTACTGGAACATGGTACAATCAGCTCGGGAGCACCTTTATTG
TGACTGCTGGAGCCGATGGAGCCCTCACCGGAACATACGAATCTGCTGTGGGAAACGCCGAATCACGGTA
CGTCCTCACTGGCCGATACGATAGTGCCCCTGCCACCGACGGATCTGGGACTGCCCTGGGATGGACTGTC
GCTTGGAAAAACAACTACCGGAATGCTCATTCTGCCACAACATGGAGTGGACAGTACGTGGGAGGCGCTG
AGGCTAGAATCAATACACAGTGGCTGCTCACATCTGGCACAACCGAGGCAAATGCTTGGAAATCCACCCT
GGTGGGACATGACACATTCACCAAAGTGAAACCCTCCGCCGCTTCAATCGATGCCGCCAAAAAAGCCGGA
GTCAACAACGGCAATCCTCTGGATGCCGTCCAGCAGGGTAGCGGCAGCGGTAGCATGGCAGGAGGGAAGA
AACCCAGCAAACGTCCAGCCTGGGACTTAAAGGGTCAGTTATGTGACCTAAATGCAGAACTAAAACGGTG
CCGTGAGAGGACTCAAACGTTGGACCAAGAGAACCAGCAGCTTCAGGACCAGCTCAGAGATGCCCAGCAG
CAGGTCAAGGCCCTGGGGACAGAGCGCACAACACTGGAGGGGCATTTAGCCAAGGTACAGGCCCAGGCTG
AGCAGGGCCAACAGGAGCTGAAGAACTTGCGTGCTTGTGTCCTGGAGCTGGAAGAGCGGCTGAGCACGCA
GGAGGGCTTGGTGCAAGAGCTTCAGAAAAAACAGGTGGAATTGCAGGAAGAACGGAGGGGACTGATGTCC
CAACTAGAGGAGAAGGAGAGGAGGCTGCAGACATCAGAAGCAGCCCTGTCAAGCAGCCAAGCAGAGGTGG
CATCTCTGCGGCAGGAGACTGTGGCCCAGGCAGCCTTACTGACTGAGCGGGAAGAACGTCTTCATGGGCT
AGAAATGGAGCGCCGGCGACTGCACAACCAGCTGCAGGAACTCAAGGGCAACATCCGTGTATTCTGCCGG
GTCCGCCCTGTCCTGCCGGGGGAGCCCACTCCACCCCCTGGCCTCCTCCTGTTTCCCTCTGGCCCTGGTG
GGCCCTCTGATCCTCCAACCCGCCTTAGCCTCTCCCGGTCTGACGAGCGGCGTGGGACCCTGAGTGGGGC
ACCAGCTCCCCCAACTCGCCATGATTTTTCCTTTGACCGGGTATTCCCACCAGGAAGTGGACAGGATGAA
GTGTTTGAAGAGATTGCCATGCTTGTCCAGTCAGCCCTGGATGGCTATCCAGTATGCATCTTTGCCTATG
GCCAGACAGGCAGTGGCAAGACCTTCACAATGGAGGGTGGGCCTGGGGGAGACCCCCAGTTGGAGGGGCT
GATCCCTCGGGCCCTGCGGCACCTCTTCTCTGTGGCTCAGGAGCTGAGTGGTCAGGGCTGGACCTACAGC
TTTGTAGCAAGCTACGTAGAGATCTACAATGAGACTGTCCGGGACCTGCTGGCCACTGGAACCCGGAAGG
GTCAAGGGGGCGAGTGTGAGATTCGCCGTGCAGGGCCAGGGAGTGAGGAGCTCACTGTCACCAATGCTCG
ATATGTCCCTGTCTCCTGTGAGAAAGAAGTGGACGCCCTGCTTCATCTGGCCCGCCAGAATCGGGCTGTG
GCCCGCACAGCCCAGAATGAACGGTCATCACGCAGCCACAGTGTATTCCAGCTACAGATTTCTGGGGAGC
ACTCCAGCCGAGGCCTGCAGTGTGGGGCCCCCCTCAGTCTTGTGGACCTGGCCGGGAGTGAGCGACTTGA
CCCCGGCTTAGCCCTCGGCCCCGGGGAGCGGGAACGCCTTCGGGAAACACAGGCCATTAACAGCAGCCTG
TCCACGCTGGGGCTGGTTATCATGGCCCTGAGCAACAAGGAGTCCCACGTGCCTTACCGGAACAGCAAAC
TGACCTACCTGCTGCAGAACTCTCTGGGTGGTAGTGCTAAGATGCTCATGTTTGTGAACATTTCTCCACT
GGAAGAGAACGTCTCCGAGTCCCTCAACTCTCTACGCTTTGCCTCCAAGGTGAACCAGTGTGTTATTGGT
ACTGCTCAGGCCAACAGGAAGCTGCAGTCGACGGTACCGCGGGCCCGGGATCCACCGGTCGCCACCTACC
CATACGATGTTCCAGATTACGCTTAGCGGCCGCGACTCTAGATCATAATCAGCCATACCACATTTGTAGA
GGTTTTACTTGCTTTAAAAAACCTCCCACACCTCCCCCTGAACCTGAAACATAAAATGAATGCAATTGTT
GTTGTTAACTTGTTTATTGCAGCTTATAATGGTTACAAATAAAGCAATAGCATCACAAATTTCACAAATA
AAGCATTTTTTTCACTGCATTCTAGTTGTGGTTTGTCCAAACTCATCAATGTATCTTAAGGCGTAAATTG
TAAGCGTTAATATTTTGTTAAAATTCGCGTTAAATTTTTGTTAAATCAGCTCATTTTTTAACCAATAGGC
CGAAATCGGCAAAATCCCTTATAAATCAAAAGAATAGACCGAGATAGGGT
[37 nt withheld, positions 4951-4987]
AAAGAACGTGGACTCCAACGTCAAAGG
[49 nt withheld, positions 5015-5063]
T
[91 nt withheld, positions 5065-5155]
G
[124 nt withheld, positions 5157-5280]
CAGGTGGCACTTTTCGGGGAAATGTGCGCGGAACCCCTATTTGTTTATTTTTCTAAATACATTCAAATAT
GTATCCGCTCATGAGACAATAACCCTGATAAATGCTTCAATAATATTGAAAAAGGAAGAGTCCTGAGGCG
GAAAGAACCAGCTGTGGAATGTGTGTCAGTTAGGGTGTGGAAAGTCCCCAGGCTCCCCAGCAGGCAGAAG
TATGCAAAGCATGCATCTCAATTAGTCAGCAACCAGGTGTGGAAAGTCCCCAGGCTCCCCAGCAGGCAGA
AGTATGCAAAGCATGCATCTCAATTAGTCAGCAACCATAGTCCCGCCCCTAACTCCGCCCATCCCGCCCC
TAACTCCGCCCAGTTCCGCCCATTCTCCGCCCCATGGCTGACTAATTTTTTTTATTTATGCAGAGGCCGA
GGCCGCCTCGGCCTCTGAGCTATTCCAGAAGTAGTGAGGAGGCTTTTTTGGAGGCCTAGGCTTTTGCAAA
GATCGATCAAGAGACAGGATGAGGATCGTTTCGCATGATTGAACAAGATGGATTGCACGCAGGTTCTCCG
GCCGCTTGGGTGGAGAGGCTATTCGGCTATGACTGGGCACAACAGACAATCGGCTGCTCTGATGCCGCCG
TGTTCCGGCTGTCAGCGCAGGGGCGCCCGGTTCTTTTTGTCAAGACCGACCTGTCCGGTGCCCTGAATGA
ACTGCAAGACGAGGCAGCGCGGCTATCGTGGCTGGCCACGACGGGCGTTCCTTGCGCAGCTGTGCTCGAC
GTTGTCACTGAAGCGGGAAGGGACTGGCTGCTATTGGGCGAAGTGCCGGGGCAGGATCTCCTGTCATCTC
ACCTTGCTCCTGCCGAGAAAGTATCCATCATGGCTGATGCAATGCGGCGGCTGCA
Features (pLannotate 1.2.2; 16 found; start..end, strand, type, name):
    445..597     +  CDS            ble (fragment): BLE_KLEPN - Experimental evidence at protein level: Swiss-Prot protein existence level 1. Binding protein with a strong affinity to the bleomycin family of antibiotics. Binds to CL990; an antimitotic-antibiotic compound. From Klebsiella pneumoniae.
    656..703     +  polyA_signal   HSV TK poly(A) signal: herpes simplex virus thymidine kinase polyadenylation signal (Cole and Stacy, 1985)
    794..810     -  polyA_signal   bGH poly(A) signal (fragment): bovine growth hormone polyadenylation signal
   1032..1620    +  rep_origin     ori: high-copy-number ColE1/pMB1/pBR322/pUC origin of replication
   1795..2098    +  enhancer       CMV enhancer: human cytomegalovirus immediate early enhancer
   2099..2302    +  promoter       CMV promoter: human cytomegalovirus (CMV) immediate early promoter
   2325..2357    +  misc_feature   MCS (fragment): multiple cloning site
   2735..4501    +  CDS            KIFC1 (fragment): KIFC1_HUMAN - Also known as HSET, KNSL2. Experimental evidence at protein level: Swiss-Prot protein existence level 1. Minus end-directed microtubule-dependent motor required for bipolar spindle formation (PubMed:15843429). May contribute to movement of early endocytic vesicles (By similarity). Regulates cilium formation and structure (By similarity). From Homo sapiens (Human).
   4502..4533    +  misc_feature   MCS (fragment): multiple cloning site
   4547..4575    +  CDS            3xHA (fragment): three tandem HA epitope tags
   4591..4674    +  CDS            large T antigen (fragment): large T antigen from SV40 (simian virus 40)
   4697..4818    +  polyA_signal   SV40 poly(A) signal: SV40 polyadenylation signal
   4852..5280    -  rep_origin     f1 ori (sequence partly withheld): f1 bacteriophage origin of replication; arrow indicates direction of (+) strand synthesis
   5307..5411    +  promoter       AmpR promoter: bla
   5413..5770    +  promoter       SV40 promoter: SV40 enhancer and early promoter
   5805..424     +  CDS            NeoR/KanR (across the origin): aminoglycoside phosphotransferase from Tn5; aph(3')-II (or nptII); confers resistance to neomycin, kanamycin, and G418 (Geneticin®)
