>Addgene plasmid #120171 | Strep-KIFC1*-HA | addgene full sequence | sequence record 247517 | Addgene NGS Result
TACGCTTGATCCGGCTACCTGCCCATTCGACCACCAAGCGAAACATCGCATCGAGCGAGCACGTACTCGG
ATGGAAGCCGGTCTTGTCGATCAGGATGATCTGGACGAAGAGCATCAGGGGCTCGCGCCAGCCGAACTGT
TCGCCAGGCTCAAGGCGAGCATGCCCGACGGCGAGGATCTCGTCGTGACCCATGGCGATGCCTGCTTGCC
GAATATCATGGTGGAAAATGGCCGCTTTTCTGGATTCATCGACTGTGGCCGGCTGGGTGTGGCGGACCGC
TATCAGGACATAGCGTTGGCTACCCGTGATATTGCTGAAGAGCTTGGCGGCGAATGGGCTGACCGCTTCC
TCGTGCTTTACGGTATCGCCGCTCCCGATTCGCAGCGCATCGCCTTCTATCGCCTTCTTGACGAGTTCTT
CTGAGCGGGACTCTGGGGTTCGAAATGACCGACCAAGCGACGCCCAACCTGCCATCACGAGATTTCGATT
CCACCGCCGCCTTCTATGAAAGGTTGGGCTTCGGAATCGTTTTCCGGGACGCCGGCTGGATGATCCTCCA
GCGCGGGGATCTCATGCTGGAGTTCTTCGCCCACCCTAGGGGGAGGCTAACTGAAACACGGAAGGAGACA
ATACCGGAAGGAACCCGCGCTATGACGGCAATAAAAAGACAGAATAAAACGCACGGTGTTGGGTCGTTTG
TTCATAAACGCGGGGTTCGGTCCCAGGGCTGGCACTCTGTCGATACCCCACCGAGACCCCATTGGGGCCA
ATACGCCCGCGTTTCTTCCTTTTCCCCACCCCACCCCCCAAGTTCGGGTGAAGGCCCAGGGCTCGCAGCC
AACGTCGGGGCGGCAGGCCCTGCCATAGCCTCAGGTTACTCATATATACTTTAGATTGATTTAAAACTTC
ATTTTTAATTTAAAAGGATCTAGGTGAAGATCCTTTTTGATAATCTCATGACCAAAATCCCTTAACGTGA
GTTTTCGTTCCACTGAGCGTCAGACCCCGTAGAAAAGATCAAAGGATCTTCTTGAGATCCTTTTTTTCTG
CGCGTAATCTGCTGCTTGCAAACAAAAAAACCACCGCTACCAGCGGTGGTTTGTTTGCCGGATCAAGAGC
TACCAACTCTTTTTCCGAAGGTAACTGGCTTCAGCAGAGCGCAGATACCAAATACTGTTCTTCTAGTGTA
GCCGTAGTTAGGCCACCACTTCAAGAACTCTGTAGCACCGCCTACATACCTCGCTCTGCTAATCCTGTTA
CCAGTGGCTGCTGCCAGTGGCGATAAGTCGTGTCTTACCGGGTTGGACTCAAGACGATAGTTACCGGATA
AGGCGCAGCGGTCGGGCTGAACGGGGGGTTCGTGCACACAGCCCAGCTTGGAGCGAACGACCTACACCGA
ACTGAGATACCTACAGCGTGAGCTATGAGAAAGCGCCACGCTTCCCGAAGGGAGAAAGGCGGACAGGTAT
CCGGTAAGCGGCAGGGTCGGAACAGGAGAGCGCACGAGGGAGCTTCCAGGGGGAAACGCCTGGTATCTTT
ATAGTCCTGTCGGGTTTCGCCACCTCTGACTTGAGCGTCGATTTTTGTGATGCTCGTCAGGGGGGCGGAG
CCTATGGAAAAACGCCAGCAACGCGGCCTTTTTACGGTTCCTGGCCTTTTGCTGGCCTTTTGCTCACATG
TTCTTTCCTGCGTTATCCCCTGATTCTGTGGATAACCGTATTACCGCCATGCATTAGTTATTAATAGTAA
TCAATTACGGGGTCATTAGTTCATAGCCCATATATGGAGTTCCGCGTTACATAACTTACGGTAAATGGCC
CGCCTGGCTGACCGCCCAACGACCCCCGCCCATTGACGTCAATAATGACGTATGTTCCCATAGTAACGCC
AATAGGGACTTTCCATTGACGTCAATGGGTGGAGTATTTACGGTAAACTGCCCACTTGGCAGTACATCAA
GTGTATCATATGCCAAGTACGCCCCCTATTGACGTCAATGACGGTAAATGGCCCGCCTGGCATTATGCCC
AGTACATGACCTTATGGGACTTTCCTACTTGGCAGTACATCTACGTATTAGTCATCGCTATTACCATGGT
GATGCGGTTTTGGCAGTACATCAATGGGCGTGGATAGCGGTTTGACTCACGGGGATTTCCAAGTCTCCAC
CCCATTGACGTCAATGGGAGTTTGTTTTGGCACCAAAATCAACGGGACTTTCCAAAATGTCGTAACAACT
CCGCCCCATTGACGCAAATGGGCGGTAGGCGTGTACGGTGGGAGGTCTATATAAGCAGAGCTGGTTTAGT
GAACCGTCAGATCCGCTAGCGCTACTGGACTCAGATCTCGAGCTCAATGGACCCTAGCAAAGACTCAAAA
GCTCAGGTGTCCGCTGCCGAGGCTGGCATTACTGGAACATGGTACAATCAGCTCGGGAGCACCTTTATTG
TGACTGCTGGAGCCGATGGAGCCCTCACCGGAACATACGAATCTGCTGTGGGAAACGCCGAATCACGGTA
CGTCCTCACTGGCCGATACGATAGTGCCCCTGCCACCGACGGATCTGGGACTGCCCTGGGATGGACTGTC
GCTTGGAAAAACAACTACCGGAATGCTCATTCTGCCACAACATGGAGTGGACAGTACGTGGGAGGCGCTG
AGGCTAGAATCAATACACAGTGGCTGCTCACATCTGGCACAACCGAGGCAAATGCTTGGAAATCCACCCT
GGTGGGACATGACACATTCACCAAAGTGAAACCCTCCGCCGCTTCAATCGATGCCGCCAAAAAAGCCGGA
GTCAACAACGGCAATCCTCTGGATGCCGTCCAGCAGGGTAGCGGCAGCGGTAGCATGGCAGGAGGGAAGA
AACCCAGCAAACGTCCAGCCTGGGACTTAAAGGGTCAGTTATGTGACCTAAATGCAGAACTAAAACGGTG
CCGTGAGAGGACTCAAACGTTGGACCAAGAGAACCAGCAGCTTCAGGACCAGCTCAGAGATGCCCAGCAG
CAGGTCAAGGCCCTGGGGACAGAGCGCACAACACTGGAGGGGCATTTAGCCAAGGTACAGGCCCAGGCTG
AGCAGGGCCAACAGGAGCTGAAGAACTTGCGTGCTTGTGTCCTGGAGCTGGAAGAGCGGCTGAGCACGCA
GGAGGGCTTGGTGCAAGAGCTTCAGAAAAAACAGGTGGAATTGCAGGAAGAACGGAGGGGACTGATGTCC
CAACTAGAGGAGAAGGAGAGGAGGCTGCAGACATCAGAAGCAGCCCTGTCAAGCAGCCAAGCAGAGGTGG
CATCTCTGCGGCAGGAGACTGTGGCCCAGGCAGCCTTACTGACTGAGCGGGAAGAACGTCTTCATGGGCT
AGAAATGGAGCGCCGGCGACTGCACAACCAGCTGCAGGAACTCAAGGGCAACATCCGTGTATTCTGCCGG
GTCCGCCCTGTCCTGCCGGGGGAGCCCACTCCACCCCCTGGCCTCCTCCTGTTTCCCTCTGGCCCTGGTG
GGCCCTCTGATCCTCCAACCCGCCTTAGCCTCTCCCGGTCTGACGAGCGGCGTGGGACCCTGAGTGGGGC
ACCAGCTCCCCCAACTCGCCATGATTTTTCCTTTGACCGGGTATTCCCACCAGGAAGTGGACAGGATGAA
GTGTTTGAAGAGATTGCCATGCTTGTCCAGTCAGCCCTGGATGGCTATCCAGTATGCATCTTTGCCTATG
GCCAGACAGGCAGTGGCAAGACCTTCACAATGGAGGGTGGGCCTGGGGGAGACCCCCAGTTGGAGGGGCT
GATCCCTCGGGCCCTGCGGCACCTCTTCTCTGTGGCTCAGGAGCTGAGTGGTCAGGGCTGGACCTACAGC
TTTGTAGCAAGCTACGTAGAGATCTACAATGAGACTGTCCGGGACCTGCTGGCCACTGGAACCCGGAAGG
GTCAAGGGGGCGAGTGTGAGATTCGCCGTGCAGGGCCAGGGAGTGAGGAGCTCACTGTCACCAATGCTCG
ATATGTCCCTGTCTCCTGTGAGAAAGAAGTGGACGCCCTGCTTCATCTGGCCCGCCAGAATCGGGCTGTG
GCCCGCACAGCCCAGAATGAACGGTCATCACGCAGCCACAGTGTATTCCAGCTACAGATTTCTGGGGAGC
ACTCCAGCCGAGGCCTGCAGTGTGGGGCCCCCCTCAGTCTTGTGGACCTGGCCGGGAGTGAGCGACTTGA
CCCCGGCTTAGCCCTCGGCCCCGGGGAGCGGGAACGCCTTCGGGAAACACAGGCCATTAACAGCAGCCTG
TCCACGCTGGGGCTGGTTATCATGGCCCTGAGCAACAAGGAGTCCCACGTGCCTTACCGGAACAGCAAAC
TGACCTACCTGCTGCAGAACTCTCTGGGTGGTAGTGCTAAGATGCTCATGTTTGTGAACATTTCTCCACT
GGAAGAGAACGTCTCCGAGTCCCTCAACTCTCTACGCTTTGCCTCCAAGGTGAACCAGTGTGTTATTGGT
ACTGCTCAGGCCAACAGGAAGCTGCAGTCGACGGTACCGCGGGCCCGGGATCCACCGGTCGCCACCTACC
CATACGATGTTCCAGATTACGCTTAGCGGCCGCGACTCTAGATCATAATCAGCCATACCACATTTGTAGA
GGTTTTACTTGCTTTAAAAAACCTCCCACACCTCCCCCTGAACCTGAAACATAAAATGAATGCAATTGTT
GTTGTTAACTTGTTTATTGCAGCTTATAATGGTTACAAATAAAGCAATAGCATCACAAATTTCACAAATA
AAGCATTTTTTTCACTGCATTCTAGTTGTGGTTTGTCCAAACTCATCAATGTATCTTAAGGCGTAAATTG
TAAGCGTTAATATTTTGTTAAAATTCGCGTTAAATTTTTGTTAAATCAGCTCATTTTTTAACCAATAGGC
CGAAATCGGCAAAATCCCTTATAAATCAAAAGAATAGACCGAGATAGGGT
[37 nt withheld, positions 4951-4987]
AAAGAACGTGGACTCCAACGTCAAAGG
[49 nt withheld, positions 5015-5063]
T
[91 nt withheld, positions 5065-5155]
G
[124 nt withheld, positions 5157-5280]
CAGGTGGCACTTTTCGGGGAAATGTGCGCGGAACCCCTATTTGTTTATTTTTCTAAATACATTCAAATAT
GTATCCGCTCATGAGACAATAACCCTGATAAATGCTTCAATAATATTGAAAAAGGAAGAGTCCTGAGGCG
GAAAGAACCAGCTGTGGAATGTGTGTCAGTTAGGGTGTGGAAAGTCCCCAGGCTCCCCAGCAGGCAGAAG
TATGCAAAGCATGCATCTCAATTAGTCAGCAACCAGGTGTGGAAAGTCCCCAGGCTCCCCAGCAGGCAGA
AGTATGCAAAGCATGCATCTCAATTAGTCAGCAACCATAGTCCCGCCCCTAACTCCGCCCATCCCGCCCC
TAACTCCGCCCAGTTCCGCCCATTCTCCGCCCCATGGCTGACTAATTTTTTTTATTTATGCAGAGGCCGA
GGCCGCCTCGGCCTCTGAGCTATTCCAGAAGTAGTGAGGAGGCTTTTTTGGAGGCCTAGGCTTTTGCAAA
GATCGATCAAGAGACAGGATGAGGATCGTTTCGCATGATTGAACAAGATGGATTGCACGCAGGTTCTCCG
GCCGCTTGGGTGGAGAGGCTATTCGGCTATGACTGGGCACAACAGACAATCGGCTGCTCTGATGCCGCCG
TGTTCCGGCTGTCAGCGCAGGGGCGCCCGGTTCTTTTTGTCAAGACCGACCTGTCCGGTGCCCTGAATGA
ACTGCAAGACGAGGCAGCGCGGCTATCGTGGCTGGCCACGACGGGCGTTCCTTGCGCAGCTGTGCTCGAC
GTTGTCACTGAAGCGGGAAGGGACTGGCTGCTATTGGGCGAAGTGCCGGGGCAGGATCTCCTGTCATCTC
ACCTTGCTCCTGCCGAGAAAGTATCCATCATGGCTGATGCAATGCGGCGGCTGCA
Features (pLannotate 1.2.2; 16 found; start..end, strand, type, name):
    445..597     +  CDS            ble (fragment): BLE_KLEPN - Experimental evidence at protein level: Swiss-Prot protein existence level 1. Binding protein with a strong affinity to the bleomycin family of antibiotics. Binds to CL990; an antimitotic-antibiotic compound. From Klebsiella pneumoniae.
    656..703     +  polyA_signal   HSV TK poly(A) signal: herpes simplex virus thymidine kinase polyadenylation signal (Cole and Stacy, 1985)
    794..810     -  polyA_signal   bGH poly(A) signal (fragment): bovine growth hormone polyadenylation signal
   1032..1620    +  rep_origin     ori: high-copy-number ColE1/pMB1/pBR322/pUC origin of replication
   1795..2098    +  enhancer       CMV enhancer: human cytomegalovirus immediate early enhancer
   2099..2302    +  promoter       CMV promoter: human cytomegalovirus (CMV) immediate early promoter
   2325..2357    +  misc_feature   MCS (fragment): multiple cloning site
   2735..4501    +  CDS            KIFC1 (fragment): KIFC1_HUMAN - Also known as HSET, KNSL2. Experimental evidence at protein level: Swiss-Prot protein existence level 1. Minus end-directed microtubule-dependent motor required for bipolar spindle formation (PubMed:15843429). May contribute to movement of early endocytic vesicles (By similarity). Regulates cilium formation and structure (By similarity). From Homo sapiens (Human).
   4502..4533    +  misc_feature   MCS (fragment): multiple cloning site
   4547..4575    +  CDS            3xHA (fragment): three tandem HA epitope tags
   4591..4674    +  CDS            large T antigen (fragment): large T antigen from SV40 (simian virus 40)
   4697..4818    +  polyA_signal   SV40 poly(A) signal: SV40 polyadenylation signal
   4852..5280    -  rep_origin     f1 ori (sequence partly withheld): f1 bacteriophage origin of replication; arrow indicates direction of (+) strand synthesis
   5307..5411    +  promoter       AmpR promoter: bla
   5413..5770    +  promoter       SV40 promoter: SV40 enhancer and early promoter
   5805..424     +  CDS            NeoR/KanR (across the origin): aminoglycoside phosphotransferase from Tn5; aph(3')-II (or nptII); confers resistance to neomycin, kanamycin, and G418 (Geneticin®)
