[The description below was written by a language model from this plasmid's Addgene catalogue record and pLannotate feature annotations shown in this document.]
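Description:
Strep-KIFC1*-HA is a mammalian expression plasmid of about 6.2 kb built on the Clontech pmCherry-N1 backbone, in which the mCherry coding region has been replaced by an HA epitope tag. It is propagated in E. coli at high copy number from a ColE1/pUC-type origin and also carries an f1 phage origin. A single Tn5 aminoglycoside phosphotransferase (NeoR/KanR) gene serves for both hosts. A bacterial bla-type promoter drives it for kanamycin selection, and the SV40 enhancer/early promoter, with the HSV TK polyadenylation signal downstream, drives it for G418 selection in mammalian cells.

The payload is a chimeric open reading frame under the human CMV immediate-early enhancer and promoter, terminated by the SV40 poly(A) signal. It consists of streptavidin at the N terminus, a truncated human KIFC1 (residues 125–673 of the kinesin also known as HSET/KNSL2), and a C-terminal HA tag. The feature table annotates the KIFC1 segment and a short HA match. It does not label the streptavidin portion, which presumably lies in the unannotated stretch between the multiple cloning site remnant and the start of KIFC1. The small ble, bGH poly(A) and SV40 large T antigen fragments also listed are probably backbone remnants or incidental matches rather than functional parts.

KIFC1 is a minus-end-directed microtubule motor, so the fusion acts as a retrograde motor module. The associated publication title describes a streptavidin-based method for reversibly associating motor proteins with organelles to manipulate their positioning. In that setting the streptavidin moiety provides the coupling handle, although the record does not describe the organelle-side binding partner. The HA tag allows the chimera to be detected.
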