Addgene plasmid #120171: Strep-KIFC1*-HA
Purpose: Expresses a chimera of streptavidin, a KIFC1-based retrograde motor and HA tag
Depositing lab: Juan Bonifacino. Depositing organization: National Institute of Child Health and Human Development (NICHD). Publication: Reversible association with motor proteins (RAMP): A streptavidin-based method to manipulate organelle positioning. Guardia CM, De Pace R, Sen A, Saric A, Jarnik M, Kolin DA, Kunwar A, Bonifacino JS. PLoS Biol. 2019 May 17;17(5):e3000279. doi: 10.1371/journal.pbio.3000279. eCollection 2019 May. PubMed 31100061.
Backbone
  Vector backbone: pmCherry-N1
  Backbone manufacturer: Clontech
  Backbone size w/o insert (bp): 3955
  Total vector size (bp): 6175
  Modifications to backbone: Replaced the mCherry for an HA-tag
  Vector type: Mammalian Expression
  Selectable markers: Neomycin (select with G418)
Growth in bacteria
  Bacterial resistance: Kanamycin, 50 μg/mL
  Growth temperature: 37°C
  Growth strain: DH5alpha
  Copy number: High Copy
Gene/Insert
  Gene/Insert name: kinesin family member C1 (alt name: KIFC1)
  Species: H. sapiens (human)
  Insert size (bp): 2220
  Mutation: Truncated KIFC1: 125-673 aa
  GenBank ID: NM_002263
  Entrez Gene: KIFC1 (a.k.a. HSET, KNSL2)
  Promoter: CMV
  Tag / fusion protein: Streptavidin (N terminal on insert); HA (C terminal on insert)
  Cloning method: Ligation Independent Cloning
  Sequencing primers: 5′ CMV fwd; 3′ SV40pA rev
Terms and licenses: Academic/Nonprofit Terms; Industry Terms: Not Available to Industry
How to cite: Strep-KIFC1*-HA was a gift from Juan Bonifacino (Addgene plasmid # 120171 ; http://n2t.net/addgene:120171 ; RRID:Addgene_120171)
